>Addgene plasmid #202868 | Salsa-BC27-P1C3 | addgene full sequence | sequence record 413410 | Addgene NGS Result
AGCGCCCAATACGCAAACCGCCTCTCCCCGCGCGTTGGCCGATTCATTAATGCAGTCGAGGGATCTCCAT
AAGAGAAGAGGGACAGCTATGACTGGGAGTAGTCAGGAGAGGAGGAAAAATCTGGCTAGTAAAACATGTA
AGGAAAATTTTAGGGATGTTAAAGAAAAAAATAACACAAAACAAAATATAAAAAAAATCTAACCTCAAGT
CAAGGCTTTTCTATGGAATAAGGAATGGACAGCAGGGGGCTGTTTCATATACTGATGACCTCTTTATAGC
CAACCTTTGTTCATGGCAGCCAGCATATGGGCATATGTTGCCAAACTCTAAACCAAATACTCATTCTGAT
GTTTTAAATGATTTGCCCTCCCATATGTCCTTCCGAGTGAGAGACACAAAAAATTCCAACACACTATTGC
AATGAAAATAAATTTCCTTTATTAGCCAGAAGTCAGATGCTCAAGGGGCTTCATGATGTCCCCATAATTT
TTGGCAGAGGGAAAAAGATCGATCTCAGTGGTATTTGTGAGCCAGGGCATTGGCCACACCAGCCACCACC
TTCTGATAGGCAGCCTGCACCTGAGGAGTGAATTCTTTGCCAAAATGATGAGACAGCACAACAACCAGCA
CGTTGCCCAGGAGCTGTAGGAAAGAGAAGAAGGCATGAACATGGTTAGCAGAGGGGCCCGGTTTGGACTC
AGAGTATTTTATCCTCATCTCAAACAGTGTATATCATTGTAACCATAAAGAGAAAGGCAGGATGATGACC
AGGGTGTAGTTGTTTCTACCAATAAGAATATTTCCACGCCAGCCAGAATTTATATGCAGAAATATTCTAC
CTTATCATTTAATTATAACAATTGTTCTCTAAAACTGTGCTGAAGTACAATATAATATACCCTGATTGCC
TTGAAAAAAAAGTGATTAGAGAAAGTACTTACAATCTGACAAATAAACAAAAGTGAATTTAAAAATTCGT
TACAAATGCAAGCTAAAGTTTAACGAAAAAGTTACAGAAAATGAAAAGAAAATAAGAGGAGACAATGGTT
GTCAACAGAGTAGAAAGTGAAAGAAACAAAATTATCATGAGGGTCCATGGTGATACAAGGGACATCTTCC
CATTCTAAACAACACCCTGAAAACTTTGCCCCCTCCATATAACATGAATTTTACAATAGCGAAAAAGAAA
GAACAATCAAGGGTCCCCAAACTCACCCTGAAGTTCTCAGCTCTAGAGATATCGTCGAGGCCGCGCTAGC
GTTTAAACTGTCGACCTTAATTAAGAGATCTGCTCGAGGCGCGTCAGCTGACTAGAGGATCCCCGGGTAC
CGAGCTCGAATTCGGGGCCGCGGAGGCTGGATCGGTCCCGGTGTCTTCTATGGAGGTCAAAACAGCGTGG
ATGGCGTCTCCAGGCGATCTGACGGTTCACTAAACGAGCTCTGCTTATATAGGCCTCCCACCGTACACGC
CTACCTCGACCCGGGTACCGAGCTCGACTTTCACTTTTCTCTATCACTGATAGGGAGTGGTAAACTCGAC
TTTCACTTTTCTCTATCACTGATAGGGAGTGGTAAACTCGACTTTCACTTTTCTCTATCACTGATAGGGA
GTGGTAAACTCGACTTTCACTTTTCTCTATCACTGATAGGGAGTGGTAAACTCGACTTTCACTTTTCTCT
ATCACTGATAGGGAGTGGTAAACTCGACCTATATAAGCAGAGCTCGTTTAGTGAACCGTCAGATCGCCTG
GAGACGCCATCCACGCTGTTTTGACCTCCATAGAAGACACCGGGACCGATCCAGCCTCCGCGGCCCCGAA
TTCCTGCAGCGGCCGCTCTAGAACTAGTGGATCCCCGCGGATGGTGAGCAAGGGCGAGGAGCTGTTCACC
GGGGTGGTGCCCATCCTGGTCGAGCTGGACGGCGACGTAAACGGCCACAAGTTCAGCGTGTCCGGCGAGG
GCGAGGGCGATGCCACCTACGGCAAGCTGACCCTGAAGTTCATCTGCACCACCGGCAAGCTGCCCGTGCC
CTGGCCCACCCTCGTGACCACCCTGACCTACGGCGTGCAGTGCTTCAGCCGCTACCCCGACCACATGAAG
CAGCACGACTTCTTCAAGTCCGCCATGCCCGAAGGCTACGTCCAGGAGCGCACCATCTTCTTCAAGGACG
ACGGCAACTACAAGACCCGCGCCGAGGTGAAGTTCGAGGGCGACACCCTGGTGAACCGCATCGAGCTGAA
GGGCATCGACTTCAAGGAGGACGGCAACATCCTGGGGCACAAGCTGGAGTACAACTACAACAGCCACAAC
GTCTATATCATGGCCGACAAGCAGAAGAACGGCATCAAGGTGAACTTCAAGATCCGCCACAACATCGAGG
ACGGCAGCGTGCAGCTCGCCGACCACTACCAGCAGAACACCCCCATCGGCGACGGCCCCGTGCTGCTGCC
CGACAACCACTACCTGAGCACCCAGTCCGCCCTGAGCAAAGACCCCAACGAGAAGCGCGATCACATGGTC
CTGCTGGAGTTCGTGACCGCCGCCGGGATCACTCTCGGCATGGACGAGCTGTACAAGTAAACACTACCTT
GAATTCGATATCAAGCTTGTCGACCTAGTTCTAGAGGATCCAGACATGATAAGATACATTGATGAGTTTG
GACAAACCACAACTAGAATGCAGTGAAAAAAATGCTTTATTTGTGAAATTTGTGATGCTATTGCTTTATT
TGTAACCATTATAAGCTGCAATAAACAAGTTAACAACAACAATTGCATTCATTTTATGTTTCAGGTTCAG
GGGGAGGTGTGGGAGGTTTTTTAAAGCAAGTAAAACCTCTACAAATGTGGTATGGCTGATTATGATCCTG
CAAGCCTCGTCGTCCTGGCCGGACCACGCTATCTGTGCAAGGTCCCCGGCCCCGGACGCGCGCTCCATGA
GCAGAGCGCCCGCCGCCGAGGCGAAGACTCGGGCGGCGCCCTGCCCGTCCCACCAGGTCAACAGGCGGTA
ACCGGCCTCTTCATCGGGAATGCGCGCGACCTTCAGCATCGCCGGCATGTCCCCCTGGCGGACGGGAAGT
ATCCAGCTCGACCAAGCTGGCCGCGTCGAGTGAAGACGAAAGGGCCTCGTGATACGCCTATTTTTATAGG
TTAATGTCATGATAATAATGGTTTCTTAGACGTCAGGTGGCACTTTTCGGGGAAATGTGCGCGGAACCCC
TATTTGTTTATTTTTCTAAATACATTCAAATATGTATCCGCTCATGAGACAATAACCCTGATAAATGCTT
CAATAATATTGAAAAAGGAAGAGTATGAGTATTCAACATTTCCGTGTCGCCCTTATTCCCTTTTTTGCGG
CATTTTGCCTTCCTGTTTTTGCTCACCCAGAAACGCTGGTGAAAGTAAAAGATGCTGAAGATCAGTTGGG
TGCACGAGTGGGTTACATCGAACTGGATCTCAACAGCGGTAAGATCCTTGAGAGTTTTCGCCCCGAAGAA
CGTTTTCCAATGATGAGCACTTTTAAAGTTCTGCTATGTGGCGCGGTATTATCCCGTGTTGACGCCGGGC
AAGAGCAACTCGGTCGCCGCATACACTATTCTCAGAATGACTTGGTTGAGTACTCACCAGTCACAGAAAA
GCATCTTACGGATGGCATGACAGTAAGAGAATTATGCAGTGCTGCCATAACCATGAGTGATAACACTGCG
GCCAACTTACTTCTGACAACGATCGGAGGACCGAAGGAGCTAACCGCTTTTTTGCACAACATGGGGGATC
ATGTAACTCGCCTTGATCGTTGGGAACCGGAGCTGAATGAAGCCATACCAAACGACGAGCGTGACACCAC
GATGCCTGTAGCAATGGCAACAACGTTGCGCAAACTATTAACTGGCGAACTACTTACTCTAGCTTCCCGG
CAACAATTAATAGACTGGATGGAGGCGGATAAAGTTGCAGGACCACTTCTGCGCTCGGCCCTTCCGGCTG
GCTGGTTTATTGCTGATAAATCTGGAGCCGGTGAGCGTGGGTCTCGCGGTATCATTGCAGCACTGGGGCC
AGATGGTAAGCCCTCCCGTATCGTAGTTATCTACACGACGGGGAGTCAGGCAACTATGGATGAACGAAAT
AGACAGATCGCTGAGATAGGTGCCTCACTGATTAAGCATTGGTAACTGTCAGACCAAGTTTACTCATATA
TACTTTAGATTGATTTAAAACTTCATTTTTAATTTAAAAGGATCTAGGTGAAGATCCTTTTTGATAATCT
CATGACCAAAATCCCTTAACGTGAGTTTTCGTTCCACTGAGCGTCAGACCCCGTAGAAAAGATCAAAGGA
TCTTCTTGAGATCCTTTTTTTCTGCGCGTAATCTGCTGCTTGCAAACAAAAAAACCACCGCTACCAGCGG
TGGTTTGTTTGCCGGATCAAGAGCTACCAACTCTTTTTCCGAAGGTAACTGGCTTCAGCAGAGCGCAGAT
ACCAAATACTGTTCTTCTAGTGTAGCCGTAGTTAGGCCACCACTTCAAGAACTCTGTAGCACCGCCTACA
TACCTCGCTCTGCTAATCCTGTTACCAGTGGCTGCTGCCAGTGGCGATAAGTCGTGTCTTACCGGGTTGG
ACTCAAGACGATAGTTACCGGATAAGGCGCAGCGGTCGGGCTGAACGGGGGGTTCGTGCACACAGCCCAG
CTTGGAGCGAACGACCTACACCGAACTGAGATACCTACAGCGTGAGCTATGAGAAAGCGCCACGCTTCCC
GAAGGGAGAAAGGCGGACAGGTATCCGGTAAGCGGCAGGGTCGGAACAGGAGAGCGCACGAGGGAGCTTC
CAGGGGGAAACGCCTGGTATCTTTATAGTCCTGTCGGGTTTCGCCACCTCTGACTTGAGCGTCGATTTTT
GTGATGCTCGTCAGGGGGGCGGAGCCTATGGAAAAACGCCAGCAACGCGGCCTTTTTACGGTTCCTGGCC
TTTTGCTGGCCTTTTGCTCACATGTTCTTTCCTGCGTTATCCCCTGATTCTGTGGATAACCGTATTACCG
CCTTTGAGTGAGCTGATACCGCTCGCCGCAGCCGAACGACCGAGCGCAGCGAGTCAGTGAGCGAGGAAGC
GGAAG
Features (pLannotate 1.2.2; 17 found; start..end, strand, type, name):
      2..55      +  CDS            lacI (fragment): lac repressor; lacI; The lac repressor binds to the lac operator to inhibit transcription in E. coli. This inhibition can be relieved by adding lactose or isopropyl-β-D-thiogalactopyranoside (IPTG).
    388..443     -  polyA_signal   β-globin poly(A) signal: rabbit β-globin polyadenylation signal (Gil and Proudfoot, 1987)
    518..640     -  CDS            HBB: HBB_COLGU - Experimental evidence at transcript level: Swiss-Prot protein existence level 2. Involved in oxygen transport from the lung to the various peripheral tissues. From Colobus guereza (Mantled guereza) (Eastern black-and-white colobus monkey).
    644..1216    -  intron         β-globin intron: intron from rabbit β-globin gene
   1312..1343    -  misc_feature   MCS (fragment): pUC18/19 multiple cloning site
   1437..1475    -  promoter       minimal CMV promoter: human cytomegalovirus (CMV) immediate early promoter
   1493..1708    -  protein_bind   tetracycline response element (fragment): contains seven copies of the tetracycline operator tetO tetracycline repressor TetR
   1708..1753    +  promoter       TRE3GV promoter (fragment): 3rd-generation Tet-responsive promoter that can be activated by binding of Tet-On® 3G, optimized for retroviral and lentiviral vectors
   1829..1856    +  misc_feature   MCS (fragment): pBluescript multiple cloning site
   1861..2580    +  CDS            EGFP: the original enhanced GFP (Yang et al., 1996) mammalian codon-optimized
   2591..2613    +  misc_feature   MCS (fragment): pBluescript multiple cloning site
   2627..2761    -  polyA_signal   SV40 poly(A) signal: SV40 polyadenylation signal
   2784..2867    -  CDS            large T antigen (fragment): large T antigen from SV40 (simian virus 40)
   2861..3091    -  CDS            str (fragment): STR_KLEPN - Protein inferred from homology: Swiss-Prot protein existence level 3. The aminoglycoside phosphotransferases achieve inactivation of their antibiotic substrates by phosphorylation. From Klebsiella pneumoniae.
   3210..3314    +  promoter       AmpR promoter: bla
   3315..4175    +  CDS            AmpR: β-lactamase; bla; confers resistance to ampicillin, carbenicillin, and related antibiotics
   4346..4934    +  rep_origin     ori: high-copy-number ColE1/pMB1/pBR322/pUC origin of replication
