[The description below was written by a language model from this plasmid's Addgene catalogue record and pLannotate feature annotations shown in this document.]
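Description:
Salsa-BC27-P1C3 is a mammalian expression plasmid built on the pCER206 backbone that serves as one member of a set of barcoded reporter plasmids for PRESTO-Salsa, a highly multiplexed screening approach described in the associated work on metabolite–GPCR interactions. It is propagated in E. coli as a high-copy plasmid through a ColE1/pUC-type origin and selected with ampicillin via the β-lactamase gene driven by its own bla promoter. No mammalian selection marker is annotated; only short remnants of lacI, an aminoglycoside phosphotransferase and SV40 large T antigen appear, which are likely leftovers of backbone construction.

The payload is a roughly 730 bp synthetic insert, EGFP/BC27, placed between BsrGI and HindIII sites under a Tet Response Element promoter. The feature table shows what looks like a bidirectional tetracycline-responsive arrangement. A central array of tetO repeats is flanked on one side by a TRE3G-type minimal promoter fragment reading into the mammalian codon-optimized EGFP coding sequence. On the other side, a minimal CMV promoter points in the opposite direction toward a polylinker fragment, a rabbit β-globin intron, a short globin coding remnant and the β-globin polyadenylation signal. An SV40 poly(A) signal lies downstream of EGFP but is annotated on the opposite strand. The barcode itself is not annotated; the cloning sites and the insert size suggest it sits close to the 3′ end of EGFP, but the record does not give its exact position.

Transcription from a TRE requires a tetracycline-controlled transactivator, so reporter output, as EGFP and presumably as barcode-containing transcript, would depend on such a factor being supplied by the assay system. Barcode 27 would then distinguish this reporter from others in a pool, though the record does not spell out these assay details.
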