Addgene plasmid #202868: Salsa-BC27-P1C3
Purpose: Expression of barcoded reporter plasmid for PRESTO-Salsa; EGFP/BC27
Depositing lab: Noah Palm. Depositing organization: Yale University. Publication: Highly multiplexed bioactivity screening reveals human and microbiota metabolome-GPCRome interactions. Chen H, Rosen CE, Gonzalez-Hernandez JA, Song D, Potempa J, Ring AM, Palm NW. Cell. 2023 Jul 6;186(14):3095-3110.e19. doi: 10.1016/j.cell.2023.05.024. Epub 2023 Jun 14. PubMed 37321219.
Backbone
  Vector backbone: pCER206
  Vector type: Mammalian Expression
Growth in bacteria
  Bacterial resistance: Ampicillin, 100 μg/mL
  Growth temperature: 37°C
  Growth strain: DH5alpha
  Copy number: High Copy
Gene/Insert
  Gene/Insert name: EGFP/BC27
  Species: Synthetic
  Insert size (bp): 730
  Promoter: Tet Response Element (TRE)
  Cloning method: Restriction Enzyme; 5′ cloning site BsrGI (not destroyed); 3′ cloning site HindIII (not destroyed)
  Sequencing primers: 5′ Custom primer (GAAGCGCGATCACATGG)
Terms and licenses: Academic/Nonprofit Terms; Industry Terms: Not Available to Industry
How to cite: Salsa-BC27-P1C3 was a gift from Noah Palm (Addgene plasmid # 202868 ; http://n2t.net/addgene:202868 ; RRID:Addgene_202868)
