>Addgene plasmid #202868 | Salsa-BC27-P1C3 | depositor partial sequence | sequence record 393741 | BC27
ACACTACCTT
